Addgene plasmid #154101: pcDNA3-sACE2-WT(732)-8h
Purpose: Mammalian expression plasmid for dimeric soluble ACE2 (8his tag)
Depositing lab: Erik Procko. Depositing organization: University of Illinois at Urbana-Champaign. Publication: Engineering human ACE2 to optimize binding to the spike protein of SARS coronavirus 2. Chan KK, Dorosky D, Sharma P, Abbasi SA, Dye JM, Kranz DM, Herbert AS, Procko E. Science. 2020 Sep 4;369(6508):1261-1265. doi: 10.1126/science.abc0870. Epub 2020 Aug 4. PubMed 32753553.
Backbone
  Vector backbone: pcDNA3.1(+)
  Backbone manufacturer: Invitrogen
  Backbone size w/o insert (bp): 5332
  Total vector size (bp): 7582
  Vector type: Mammalian Expression
  Selectable markers: Neomycin (select with G418)
Growth in bacteria
  Bacterial resistance: Ampicillin, 100 μg/mL
  Growth temperature: 37°C
  Growth strain: DH5alpha
  Copy number: High Copy
Gene/Insert
  Gene/Insert name: Angiotensin-converting enzyme 2 (alt names: ACE2; peptidyl-dipeptidase A)
  Species: H. sapiens (human)
  Insert size (bp): 2250
  Mutation: Extracellular, soluble protease and neck domains (a.a. M1-G732)
  GenBank ID: NM_021804.1
  Entrez Gene: ACE2 (a.k.a. ACEH)
  Promoter: CMV
  Tag / fusion protein: Short GSG linker and 8his tag (C terminal on insert)
  Cloning method: Restriction Enzyme; 5′ cloning site NheI (not destroyed); 3′ cloning site XhoI (not destroyed)
  Sequencing primers: 5′ CMV-fwd; 3′ BGH-rev
Terms and licenses: Academic/Nonprofit Terms; Industry Terms: Not Available to Industry
Depositor comments: Please visit https://www.biorxiv.org/content/10.1101/2020.03.16.994236v1 for BioRxiv preprint.
How to cite: pcDNA3-sACE2-WT(732)-8h was a gift from Erik Procko (Addgene plasmid # 154101 ; http://n2t.net/addgene:154101 ; RRID:Addgene_154101)
