[The description below was written by a language model from this plasmid's Addgene catalogue record and pLannotate feature annotations shown in this document.]
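Description:
pcDNA3-sACE2-WT(732)-8h is a mammalian expression plasmid built on the Invitrogen pcDNA3.1(+) backbone, about 7.6 kb in total, that produces a secreted, soluble form of human angiotensin-converting enzyme 2 (ACE2). The roughly 2.25 kb insert, cloned between NheI and XhoI, encodes residues M1 to G732. This covers the extracellular protease and neck domains and omits the remainder of the full-length protein. The catalogue describes the product as dimeric soluble ACE2 with the wild-type sequence. A short GSG linker and an eight-histidine tag are fused to the C terminus. The automated annotation labels this tag as a partial 10xHis match. It also lists small fragments called HIV-1 LTR, ble and lacI, which are probably short sequence similarities rather than functional parts.

Transcription is driven by the CMV immediate-early enhancer and promoter and terminated by the bovine growth hormone polyadenylation signal. A T7 promoter lies just upstream of the coding sequence. A separate cassette has the SV40 early promoter driving the neomycin phosphotransferase gene, followed by an SV40 poly(A) signal, and this allows G418 selection of stably transfected mammalian cells. In E. coli the plasmid is maintained at high copy through a ColE1/pUC-type origin with ampicillin resistance, and it also carries an f1 origin.

The construct is suited to transient or stable expression of soluble ACE2 in cultured mammalian cells, with the His tag available for metal-affinity purification or detection. It comes from work on engineering human ACE2 to optimize binding to the SARS-CoV-2 spike protein, in which a wild-type construct like this would presumably serve as the reference for engineered variants.
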