Features (pLannotate 1.2.2; 21 found; start..end, strand, type, name):
      1..204     +  promoter       CMV promoter: human cytomegalovirus (CMV) immediate early promoter
    200..233     +  LTR            5' LTR (truncated) (fragment): truncated 5' long terminal repeat (LTR) from HIV-1
    249..267     +  promoter       T7 promoter: promoter for bacteriophage T7 RNA polymerase
    293..2488    +  CDS            ACE2 (fragment): ACE2_HUMAN - Experimental evidence at protein level: Swiss-Prot protein existence level 1. [Isoform 2]: (Microbial infection) Non-functional as a receptor for human coronavirus SARS-CoV-2. From Homo sapiens (Human).
   2494..2514    +  CDS            10xHis (fragment): 10xHis affinity tag
   2568..2792    +  polyA_signal   bGH poly(A) signal: bovine growth hormone polyadenylation signal
   2796..2817    +  promoter       SV40 promoter (fragment): SV40 enhancer and early promoter
   2838..3266    +  rep_origin     f1 ori (sequence partly withheld): f1 bacteriophage origin of replication; arrow indicates direction of (+) strand synthesis
   3280..3609    +  promoter       SV40 promoter: SV40 enhancer and early promoter
   3676..4467    +  CDS            neo: KKA2_KLEPN - Also known as kan, nptII. Experimental evidence at protein level: Swiss-Prot protein existence level 1. Resistance to kanamycin, neomycin, paromomycin, ribostamycin, butirosin and gentamicin B. From Klebsiella pneumoniae.
   4491..4649    +  CDS            ble (fragment): BLE_KLEPN - Experimental evidence at protein level: Swiss-Prot protein existence level 1. Binding protein with a strong affinity to the bleomycin family of antibiotics. Binds to CL990; an antimitotic-antibiotic compound. From Klebsiella pneumoniae.
   4644..4765    +  polyA_signal   SV40 poly(A) signal: SV40 polyadenylation signal
   4838..4854    -  protein_bind   lac operator: The lac repressor binds to the lac operator to inhibit transcription in E. coli. This inhibition can be relieved by adding lactose or isopropyl-β-D-thiogalactopyranoside (IPTG). lac repressor encoded by lacI
   4862..4892    -  promoter       lac promoter: promoter for the E. coli lac operon
   4907..4928    -  protein_bind   CAP binding site: CAP binding activates transcription in the presence of cAMP. E. coli catabolite activator protein
   4941..5033    -  CDS            lacI (fragment): lac repressor; lacI; The lac repressor binds to the lac operator to inhibit transcription in E. coli. This inhibition can be relieved by adding lactose or isopropyl-β-D-thiogalactopyranoside (IPTG).
   5216..5804    -  rep_origin     ori: high-copy-number ColE1/pMB1/pBR322/pUC origin of replication
   5975..6835    -  CDS            AmpR: β-lactamase; bla; confers resistance to ampicillin, carbenicillin, and related antibiotics
   6836..6940    -  promoter       AmpR promoter: bla
   6999..7051    -  misc_feature   bom (fragment): basis of mobility region from pBR322
   7206..7585    +  enhancer       CMV enhancer: human cytomegalovirus immediate early enhancer
>Addgene plasmid #154101 | pcDNA3-sACE2-WT(732)-8h | addgene full sequence | sequence record 301644 | Addgene NGS Result
GTGATGCGGTTTTGGCAGTACATCAATGGGCGTGGATAGCGGTTTGACTCACGGGGATTTCCAAGTCTCC
ACCCCATTGACGTCAATGGGAGTTTGTTTTGGCACCAAAATCAACGGGACTTTCCAAAATGTCGTAACAA
CTCCGCCCCATTGACGCAAATGGGCGGTAGGCGTGTACGGTGGGAGGTCTATATAAGCAGAGCTCTCTGG
CTAACTAGAGAACCCACTGCTTACTGGCTTATCGAAATTAATACGACTCACTATAGGGAGACCCAAGCTG
GCTAGCGCCACCATGTCAAGCTCTTCCTGGCTCCTTCTCAGCCTTGTTGCTGTAACTGCTGCTCAGTCCA
CCATTGAGGAACAGGCCAAGACATTTTTGGACAAGTTTAACCACGAAGCCGAAGACCTGTTCTATCAAAG
TTCACTTGCTTCTTGGAATTATAACACCAATATTACTGAAGAGAATGTCCAAAACATGAATAATGCTGGG
GACAAATGGTCTGCCTTTTTAAAGGAACAGTCCACACTTGCCCAAATGTATCCACTACAAGAAATTCAGA
ATCTCACAGTCAAGCTTCAGCTGCAGGCTCTTCAGCAAAATGGGTCTTCAGTGCTCTCAGAAGACAAGAG
CAAACGGTTGAACACAATTCTAAATACAATGAGCACCATCTACAGTACTGGAAAAGTTTGTAACCCAGAT
AATCCACAAGAATGCTTATTACTTGAACCAGGTTTGAATGAAATAATGGCAAACAGTTTAGACTACAATG
AGAGGCTCTGGGCTTGGGAAAGCTGGAGATCTGAGGTCGGCAAGCAGCTGAGGCCATTATATGAAGAGTA
TGTGGTCTTGAAAAATGAGATGGCAAGAGCAAATCATTATGAGGACTATGGGGATTATTGGAGAGGAGAC
TATGAAGTAAATGGGGTAGATGGCTATGACTACAGCCGCGGCCAGTTGATTGAAGATGTGGAACATACCT
TTGAAGAGATTAAACCATTATATGAACATCTTCATGCCTATGTGAGGGCAAAGTTGATGAATGCCTATCC
TTCCTATATCAGTCCAATTGGATGCCTCCCTGCTCATTTGCTTGGTGATATGTGGGGTAGATTTTGGACA
AATCTGTACTCTTTGACAGTTCCCTTTGGACAGAAACCAAACATAGATGTTACTGATGCAATGGTGGACC
AGGCCTGGGATGCACAGAGAATATTCAAGGAGGCCGAGAAGTTCTTTGTATCTGTTGGTCTTCCTAATAT
GACTCAAGGATTCTGGGAAAATTCCATGCTAACGGACCCAGGAAATGTTCAGAAAGCAGTCTGCCATCCC
ACAGCTTGGGACCTGGGGAAGGGCGACTTCAGGATTCTTATGTGCACAAAGGTGACAATGGACGACTTCC
TGACAGCTCATCATGAGATGGGGCATATCCAGTATGATATGGCATATGCTGCACAACCTTTTCTGCTAAG
AAATGGAGCTAATGAAGGATTCCATGAAGCTGTTGGGGAAATCATGTCACTTTCTGCAGCCACACCTAAG
CATTTAAAATCCATTGGTCTTCTGTCACCCGATTTTCAAGAAGACAATGAAACAGAAATAAACTTCCTGC
TCAAACAAGCACTCACGATTGTTGGGACTCTGCCATTTACTTACATGTTAGAGAAGTGGAGGTGGATGGT
CTTTAAAGGGGAAATTCCCAAAGACCAGTGGATGAAAAAGTGGTGGGAGATGAAGCGAGAGATAGTTGGG
GTGGTGGAACCTGTGCCCCATGATGAAACATACTGTGACCCCGCATCTCTGTTCCATGTTTCTAATGATT
ACTCATTCATTCGATATTACACAAGGACCCTTTACCAATTCCAGTTTCAAGAAGCACTTTGTCAAGCAGC
TAAACATGAAGGCCCTCTGCACAAATGTGACATCTCAAACTCTACAGAAGCTGGACAGAAACTGTTCAAT
ATGCTGAGGCTTGGAAAATCAGAACCCTGGACCCTAGCATTGGAAAATGTTGTAGGAGCAAAGAACATGA
ATGTAAGGCCACTGCTCAACTACTTTGAGCCCTTATTTACCTGGCTGAAAGACCAGAACAAGAATTCTTT
TGTGGGATGGAGTACCGACTGGAGTCCATATGCAGACCAAAGCATCAAAGTGAGGATAAGCCTAAAATCA
GCTCTTGGAGATAAAGCATATGAATGGAACGACAATGAAATGTACCTGTTCCGATCATCTGTTGCATATG
CTATGAGGCAGTACTTTTTAAAAGTAAAAAATCAGATGATTCTTTTTGGGGAGGAGGATGTGCGAGTGGC
TAATTTGAAACCAAGAATCTCCTTTAATTTCTTTGTCACTGCACCTAAAAATGTGTCTGATATCATTCCT
AGAACTGAAGTTGAAAAGGCCATCAGGATGTCCCGGAGCCGTATCAATGATGCTTTCCGTCTGAATGACA
ACAGCCTAGAGTTTCTGGGGATACAGCCAACACTTGGATCCGGTCACCATCACCACCACCATCATCATTG
ATAACTCGAGTCTAGAGGGCCCGTTTAAACCCGCTGATCAGCCTCGACTGTGCCTTCTAGTTGCCAGCCA
TCTGTTGTTTGCCCCTCCCCCGTGCCTTCCTTGACCCTGGAAGGTGCCACTCCCACTGTCCTTTCCTAAT
AAAATGAGGAAATTGCATCGCATTGTCTGAGTAGGTGTCATTCTATTCTGGGGGGTGGGGTGGGGCAGGA
CAGCAAGGGGGAGGATTGGGAAGACAATAGCAGGCATGCTGGGGATGCGGTGGGCTCTATGGCTTCTGAG
GCGGAAAGAACCAGCTGGGGCTCTAGGGGGTATCCCC
[124 nt withheld, positions 2838-2961]
C
[91 nt withheld, positions 2963-3053]
A
[49 nt withheld, positions 3055-3103]
CCTTTGACGTTGGAGTCCACGTTCTTT
[37 nt withheld, positions 3131-3167]
ACCCTATCTCGGTCTATTCTTTTGATTTATAAGGGATTTTGCCGATTTCGGCCTATTGGTTAAAAAATGA
GCTGATTTAACAAAAATTTAACGCGAATTAATTCTGTGGAATGTGTGTCAGTTAGGGTGTGGAAAGTCCC
CAGGCTCCCCAGCAGGCAGAAGTATGCAAAGCATGCATCTCAATTAGTCAGCAACCAGGTGTGGAAAGTC
CCCAGGCTCCCCAGCAGGCAGAAGTATGCAAAGCATGCATCTCAATTAGTCAGCAACCATAGTCCCGCCC
CTAACTCCGCCCATCCCGCCCCTAACTCCGCCCAGTTCCGCCCATTCTCCGCCCCATGGCTGACTAATTT
TTTTTATTTATGCAGAGGCCGAGGCCGCCTCTGCCTCTGAGCTATTCCAGAAGTAGTGAGGAGGCTTTTT
TGGAGGCCTAGGCTTTTGCAAAAAGCTCCCGGGAGCTTGTATATCCATTTTCGGATCTGATCAAGAGACA
GGATGAGGATCGTTTCGCATGATTGAACAAGATGGATTGCACGCAGGTTCTCCGGCCGCTTGGGTGGAGA
GGCTATTCGGCTATGACTGGGCACAACAGACAATCGGCTGCTCTGATGCCGCCGTGTTCCGGCTGTCAGC
GCAGGGGCGCCCGGTTCTTTTTGTCAAGACCGACCTGTCCGGTGCCCTGAATGAACTGCAGGACGAGGCA
GCGCGGCTATCGTGGCTGGCCACGACGGGCGTTCCTTGCGCAGCTGTGCTCGACGTTGTCACTGAAGCGG
GAAGGGACTGGCTGCTATTGGGCGAAGTGCCGGGGCAGGATCTCCTGTCATCTCACCTTGCTCCTGCCGA
GAAAGTATCCATCATGGCTGATGCAATGCGGCGGCTGCATACGCTTGATCCGGCTACCTGCCCATTCGAC
CACCAAGCGAAACATCGCATCGAGCGAGCACGTACTCGGATGGAAGCCGGTCTTGTCGATCAGGATGATC
TGGACGAAGAGCATCAGGGGCTCGCGCCAGCCGAACTGTTCGCCAGGCTCAAGGCGCGCATGCCCGACGG
CGAGGATCTCGTCGTGACCCATGGCGATGCCTGCTTGCCGAATATCATGGTGGAAAATGGCCGCTTTTCT
GGATTCATCGACTGTGGCCGGCTGGGTGTGGCGGACCGCTATCAGGACATAGCGTTGGCTACCCGTGATA
TTGCTGAAGAGCTTGGCGGCGAATGGGCTGACCGCTTCCTCGTGCTTTACGGTATCGCCGCTCCCGATTC
GCAGCGCATCGCCTTCTATCGCCTTCTTGACGAGTTCTTCTGAGCGGGACTCTGGGGTTCGAAATGACCG
ACCAAGCGACGCCCAACCTGCCATCACGAGATTTCGATTCCACCGCCGCCTTCTATGAAAGGTTGGGCTT
CGGAATCGTTTTCCGGGACGCCGGCTGGATGATCCTCCAGCGCGGGGATCTCATGCTGGAGTTCTTCGCC
CACCCCAACTTGTTTATTGCAGCTTATAATGGTTACAAATAAAGCAATAGCATCACAAATTTCACAAATA
AAGCATTTTTTTCACTGCATTCTAGTTGTGGTTTGTCCAAACTCATCAATGTATCTTATCATGTCTGTAT
ACCGTCGACCTCTAGCTAGAGCTTGGCGTAATCATGGTCATAGCTGTTTCCTGTGTGAAATTGTTATCCG
CTCACAATTCCACACAACATACGAGCCGGAAGCATAAAGTGTAAAGCCTGGGGTGCCTAATGAGTGAGCT
AACTCACATTAATTGCGTTGCGCTCACTGCCCGCTTTCCAGTCGGGAAACCTGTCGTGCCAGCTGCATTA
ATGAATCGGCCAACGCGCGGGGAGAGGCGGTTTGCGTATTGGGCGCTCTTCCGCTTCCTCGCTCACTGAC
TCGCTGCGCTCGGTCGTTCGGCTGCGGCGAGCGGTATCAGCTCACTCAAAGGCGGTAATACGGTTATCCA
CAGAATCAGGGGATAACGCAGGAAAGAACATGTGAGCAAAAGGCCAGCAAAAGGCCAGGAACCGTAAAAA
GGCCGCGTTGCTGGCGTTTTTCCATAGGCTCCGCCCCCCTGACGAGCATCACAAAAATCGACGCTCAAGT
CAGAGGTGGCGAAACCCGACAGGACTATAAAGATACCAGGCGTTTCCCCCTGGAAGCTCCCTCGTGCGCT
CTCCTGTTCCGACCCTGCCGCTTACCGGATACCTGTCCGCCTTTCTCCCTTCGGGAAGCGTGGCGCTTTC
TCATAGCTCACGCTGTAGGTATCTCAGTTCGGTGTAGGTCGTTCGCTCCAAGCTGGGCTGTGTGCACGAA
CCCCCCGTTCAGCCCGACCGCTGCGCCTTATCCGGTAACTATCGTCTTGAGTCCAACCCGGTAAGACACG
ACTTATCGCCACTGGCAGCAGCCACTGGTAACAGGATTAGCAGAGCGAGGTATGTAGGCGGTGCTACAGA
GTTCTTGAAGTGGTGGCCTAACTACGGCTACACTAGAAGAACAGTATTTGGTATCTGCGCTCTGCTGAAG
CCAGTTACCTTCGGAAAAAGAGTTGGTAGCTCTTGATCCGGCAAACAAACCACCGCTGGTAGCGGTGGTT
TTTTTGTTTGCAAGCAGCAGATTACGCGCAGAAAAAAAGGATCTCAAGAAGATCCTTTGATCTTTTCTAC
GGGGTCTGACGCTCAGTGGAACGAAAACTCACGTTAAGGGATTTTGGTCATGAGATTATCAAAAAGGATC
TTCACCTAGATCCTTTTAAATTAAAAATGAAGTTTTAAATCAATCTAAAGTATATATGAGTAAACTTGGT
CTGACAGTTACCAATGCTTAATCAGTGAGGCACCTATCTCAGCGATCTGTCTATTTCGTTCATCCATAGT
TGCCTGACTCCCCGTCGTGTAGATAACTACGATACGGGAGGGCTTACCATCTGGCCCCAGTGCTGCAATG
ATACCGCGAGACCCACGCTCACCGGCTCCAGATTTATCAGCAATAAACCAGCCAGCCGGAAGGGCCGAGC
GCAGAAGTGGTCCTGCAACTTTATCCGCCTCCATCCAGTCTATTAATTGTTGCCGGGAAGCTAGAGTAAG
TAGTTCGCCAGTTAATAGTTTGCGCAACGTTGTTGCCATTGCTACAGGCATCGTGGTGTCACGCTCGTCG
TTTGGTATGGCTTCATTCAGCTCCGGTTCCCAACGATCAAGGCGAGTTACATGATCCCCCATGTTGTGCA
AAAAAGCGGTTAGCTCCTTCGGTCCTCCGATCGTTGTCAGAAGTAAGTTGGCCGCAGTGTTATCACTCAT
GGTTATGGCAGCACTGCATAATTCTCTTACTGTCATGCCATCCGTAAGATGCTTTTCTGTGACTGGTGAG
TACTCAACCAAGTCATTCTGAGAATAGTGTATGCGGCGACCGAGTTGCTCTTGCCCGGCGTCAATACGGG
ATAATACCGCGCCACATAGCAGAACTTTAAAAGTGCTCATCATTGGAAAACGTTCTTCGGGGCGAAAACT
CTCAAGGATCTTACCGCTGTTGAGATCCAGTTCGATGTAACCCACTCGTGCACCCAACTGATCTTCAGCA
TCTTTTACTTTCACCAGCGTTTCTGGGTGAGCAAAAACAGGAAGGCAAAATGCCGCAAAAAAGGGAATAA
GGGCGACACGGAAATGTTGAATACTCATACTCTTCCTTTTTCAATATTATTGAAGCATTTATCAGGGTTA
TTGTCTCATGAGCGGATACATATTTGAATGTATTTAGAAAAATAAACAAATAGGGGTTCCGCGCACATTT
CCCCGAAAAGTGCCACCTGACGTCGACGGATCGGGAGATCTCCCGATCCCCTATGGTGCACTCTCAGTAC
AATCTGCTCTGATGCCGCATAGTTAAGCCAGTATCTGCTCCCTGCTTGTGTGTTGGAGGTCGCTGAGTAG
TGCGCGAGCAAAATTTAAGCTACAACAAGGCAAGGCTTGACCGACAATTGCATGAAGAATCTGCTTAGGG
TTAGGCGTTTTGCGCTGCTTCGCGATGTACGGGCCAGATATACGCGTTGACATTGATTATTGACTAGTTA
TTAATAGTAATCAATTACGGGGTCATTAGTTCATAGCCCATATATGGAGTTCCGCGTTACATAACTTACG
GTAAATGGCCCGCCTGGCTGACCGCCCAACGACCCCCGCCCATTGACGTCAATAATGACGTATGTTCCCA
TAGTAACGCCAATAGGGACTTTCCATTGACGTCAATGGGTGGAGTATTTACGGTAAACTGCCCACTTGGC
AGTACATCAAGTGTATCATATGCCAAGTACGCCCCCTATTGACGTCAATGACGGTAAATGGCCCGCCTGG
CATTATGCCCAGTACATGACCTTATGGGACTTTCCTACTTGGCAGTACATCTACGTATTAGTCATCGCTA
TTACCATG
